>Addgene plasmid #227647 | pBEST-PTet-MGapt-UTR1-deGFP | addgene full sequence | sequence record 452402 | Addgene NGS Result
ATAAAAATAGGCGTATCACGAGGCCCTTTCGTCTTCAAGAATTCTGGCGAATCCTCTGACCAGCCAGAAA
ACGACCTTTCTGTGGTGAAACCGGATGCTGCAATTCAGAGCGCCAGCAAGTGGGGGACAGCAGAAGACCT
GACCGCCGCAGAGTGGATGTTTGACATGGTGAAGACTATCGCACCATCAGCCAGAAAACCGAATTTTGCT
GGGTGGGCTAACGATATCCGCGGATCCCGACTGATGCGTGAACGTGACGGACGTAACCACCGCGACATGT
GTGTGCTGTTCTCCCTATCAGTGATAGAGATTGACATCCCTATCAGTGATAGAGATACTGAGCACGCTAG
CGGGATCCCGACTGGCGAGAGCCAGGTAACGAATGGATCCAATAATTTTGTTTAACTTTAAGAAGGAGAT
ATACCATGGAGCTTTTCACTGGCGTTGTTCCCATCCTGGTCGAGCTGGACGGCGACGTAAACGGCCACAA
GTTCAGCGTGTCCGGCGAGGGCGAGGGCGATGCCACCTACGGCAAGCTGACCCTGAAGTTCATCTGCACC
ACCGGCAAGCTGCCCGTGCCCTGGCCCACCCTCGTGACCACCCTGACCTACGGCGTGCAGTGCTTCAGCC
GCTACCCCGACCACATGAAGCAGCACGACTTCTTCAAGTCCGCCATGCCCGAAGGCTACGTCCAGGAGCG
CACCATCTTCTTCAAGGACGACGGCAACTACAAGACCCGCGCCGAGGTGAAGTTCGAGGGCGACACCCTG
GTGAACCGCATCGAGCTGAAGGGCATCGACTTCAAGGAGGACGGCAACATCCTGGGGCACAAGCTGGAGT
ACAACTACAACAGCCACAACGTCTATATCATGGCCGACAAGCAGAAGAACGGCATCAAGGTGAACTTCAA
GATCCGCCACAACATCGAGGACGGCAGCGTGCAGCTCGCCGACCACTACCAGCAGAACACCCCCATCGGC
GACGGCCCCGTGCTGCTGCCCGACAACCACTACCTGAGCACCCAGTCCGCCCTGAGCAAAGACCCCAACG
AGAAGCGCGATCACATGGTCCTGCTGGAGTTCGTGACCGCCGCCGGGATCTAACTCGAGCAAAGCCCGCC
GAAAGGCGGGCTTTTCTGTGTCGACCGATGCCCTTGAGAGCCTTCAACCCAGTCAGCTCCTTCCGGTGGG
CGCGGGGCATGACTATCGTCGCCGCACTTATGACTGTCTTCTTTATCATGCAACTCGTAGGACAGGTGCC
GGCAGCGCTCTTCCGCTTCCTCGCTCACTGACTCGCTGCGCTCGGTCGTTCGGCTGCGGCGAGCGGTATC
AGCTCACTCAAAGGCGGTAATACGGTTATCCACAGAATCAGGGGATAACGCAGGAAAGAACATGTGAGCA
AAAGGCCAGCAAAAGGCCAGGAACCGTAAAAAGGCCGCGTTGCTGGCGTTTTTCCATAGGCTCCGCCCCC
CTGACGAGCATCACAAAAATCGACGCTCAAGTCAGAGGTGGCGAAACCCGACAGGACTATAAAGATACCA
GGCGTTTCCCCCTGGAAGCTCCCTCGTGCGCTCTCCTGTTCCGACCCTGCCGCTTACCGGATACCTGTCC
GCCTTTCTCCCTTCGGGAAGCGTGGCGCTTTCTCATAGCTCACGCTGTAGGTATCTCAGTTCGGTGTAGG
TCGTTCGCTCCAAGCTGGGCTGTGTGCACGAACCCCCCGTTCAGCCCGACCGCTGCGCCTTATCCGGTAA
CTATCGTCTTGAGTCCAACCCGGTAAGACACGACTTATCGCCACTGGCAGCAGCCACTGGTAACAGGATT
AGCAGAGCGAGGTATGTAGGCGGTGCTACAGAGTTCTTGAAGTGGTGGCCTAACTACGGCTACACTAGAA
GAACAGTATTTGGTATCTGCGCTCTGCTGAAGCCAGTTACCTTCGGAAAAAGAGTTGGTAGCTCTTGATC
CGGCAAACAAACCACCGCTGGTAGCGGTGGTTTTTTTGTTTGCAAGCAGCAGATTACGCGCAGAAAAAAA
GGATCTCAAGAAGATCCTTTGATCTTTTCTACGGGGTCTGACGCTCAGTGGAACGAAAACTCACGTTAAG
GGATTTTGGTCATGAGATTATCAAAAAGGATCTTCACCTAGATCCTTTTAAATTAAAAATGAAGTTTTAA
ATCAATCTAAAGTATATATGAGTAAACTTGGTCTGACAGTTACCAATGCTTAATCAGTGAGGCACCTATC
TCAGCGATCTGTCTATTTCGTTCATCCATAGTTGCCTGACTCCCCGTCGTGTAGATAACTACGATACGGG
AGGGCTTACCATCTGGCCCCAGTGCTGCAATGATACCGCGAGACCCACGCTCACCGGCTCCAGATTTATC
AGCAATAAACCAGCCAGCCGGAAGGGCCGAGCGCAGAAGTGGTCCTGCAACTTTATCCGCCTCCATCCAG
TCTATTAATTGTTGCCGGGAAGCTAGAGTAAGTAGTTCGCCAGTTAATAGTTTGCGCAACGTTGTTGCCA
TTGCTACAGGCATCGTGGTGTCACGCTCGTCGTTTGGTATGGCTTCATTCAGCTCCGGTTCCCAACGATC
AAGGCGAGTTACATGATCCCCCATGTTGTGCAAAAAAGCGGTTAGCTCCTTCGGTCCTCCGATCGTTGTC
AGAAGTAAGTTGGCCGCAGTGTTATCACTCATGGTTATGGCAGCACTGCATAATTCTCTTACTGTCATGC
CATCCGTAAGATGCTTTTCTGTGACTGGTGAGTACTCAACCAAGTCATTCTGAGAATAGTGTATGCGGCG
ACCGAGTTGCTCTTGCCCGGCGTCAACACGGGATAATACCGCGCCACATAGCAGAACTTTAAAAGTGCTC
ATCATTGGAAAACGTTCTTCGGGGCGAAAACTCTCAAGGATCTTACCGCTGTTGAGATCCAGTTCGATGT
AACCCACTCGTGCACCCAACTGATCTTCAGCATCTTTTACTTTCACCAGCGTTTCTGGGTGAGCAAAAAC
AGGAAGGCAAAATGCCGCAAAAAAGGGAATAAGGGCGACACGGAAATGTTGAATACTCATACTCTTCCTT
TTTCAATATTATTGAAGCATTTATCAGGGTTATTGTCTCATGAGCGGATACATATTTGAATGTATTTAGA
AAAATAAACAAATAGGGGTTCCGCGCACATTTCCCCGAAAAGTGCCACCTGACGTCTAAGAAACCATTAT
TATCATGACATTAACCT
Features (pLannotate 1.2.2; 8 found; start..end, strand, type, name):
     40..291     +  CDS            O (fragment): VRPO_LAMBD - Protein inferred from homology: Swiss-Prot protein existence level 3. Necessary for the bidirectional replication of DNA. It interacts with the ori (origin of replication) region of the genome during the initiation of replication. From Escherichia phage lambda (Bacteriophage lambda).
    292..345     +  promoter       PLtetO-1 promoter (fragment): modified phage lambda PL promoter with tet operator sites (Lutz and Bujard, 1997)
    397..419     +  RBS            RBS: efficient ribosome binding site from bacteriophage T7 gene 10 (Olins and Rangwala, 1989)
    429..1100    +  CDS            (3-F)Tyr-EGFP: (3-F)Tyr-EGFP is a basic (constitutively fluorescent) green fluorescent protein published in 2004, derived from Aequorea victoria.
   1140..1271    +  CDS            TcR (fragment): tetracycline efflux protein; tet; confers resistance to tetracycline
   1451..2039    -  rep_origin     ori: high-copy-number ColE1/pMB1/pBR322/pUC origin of replication
   2210..3070    -  CDS            AmpR: β-lactamase; bla; confers resistance to ampicillin, carbenicillin, and related antibiotics
   3071..3175    -  promoter       AmpR promoter: bla
