[The description below was written by a language model from this plasmid's Addgene catalogue record and pLannotate feature annotations shown in this document.]
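Description:
pBEST-PTet-MGapt-UTR1-deGFP is a small (about 3.2 kb) synthetic-biology reporter plasmid on the pBEST backbone, built by Gibson assembly for use as an expression template in E. coli-based cell-free transcription-translation reactions. It is propagated in E. coli under ampicillin selection, with a β-lactamase gene driven by its native bla promoter. Replication depends on a ColE1/pMB1-family origin. The automated annotation labels this origin high copy, whereas the catalogue entry lists the plasmid as low copy, and the record does not resolve the difference. The listed propagation strain is MG1655-Z1.

The payload is a single transcription unit driven by a tet-operator-bearing derivative of the phage lambda PL promoter (PLtetO-1, annotated as a fragment), which TetR can repress. According to the name and insert field, the transcript carries a malachite green aptamer (MGapt) followed by the UTR1 leader and the deGFP coding sequence. The feature table does not annotate the aptamer itself, but there is an unannotated gap between the promoter and the ribosome binding site where it would be expected to lie. The RBS is the strong phage T7 gene 10 element, and the downstream green fluorescent protein ORF is matched by the annotation tool to an EGFP variant, consistent with deGFP being an EGFP derivative. Short fragments annotated as lambda O protein and a tetracycline efflux gene flank the cassette and appear to be nonfunctional backbone remnants.

Because the aptamer fluoresces when bound to malachite green dye and deGFP reports translated protein, one template lets mRNA and protein synthesis be tracked from the same reaction. This matches the stated purpose of quantifying cell-free RNA and protein production.
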