Addgene plasmid #227647: pBEST-PTet-MGapt-UTR1-deGFP
Purpose: pTet-driven expression of MGapt and deGFP for quantifying cell-free RNA and protein synthesis.
Depositing lab: Richard Murray. Depositing organization: California Institute of Technology. Publication: Metabolic Perturbations to an Escherichia coli-based Cell-Free System Reveal a Trade-off between Transcription and Translation. Kapasiawala M, Murray RM. ACS Synth Biol. 2024 Dec 20;13(12):3976-3990. doi: 10.1021/acssynbio.4c00361. Epub 2024 Nov 20. PubMed 39565716.
Backbone
  Vector backbone: pBEST
  Vector type: Synthetic Biology
Growth in bacteria
  Bacterial resistance: Ampicillin, 100 μg/mL
  Growth temperature: 37°C
  Growth strain: MG1655-Z1
  Copy number: Low Copy
Gene/Insert
  Gene/Insert name: MG aptamer (MGapt) and deGFP
  Species: Synthetic
  Cloning method: Gibson Cloning
Terms and licenses: Academic/Nonprofit Terms; Industry Terms: Not Available to Industry
Depositor comments: Please visit https://doi.org/10.1101/2023.03.22.533877 for bioRxiv preprint.
How to cite: pBEST-PTet-MGapt-UTR1-deGFP was a gift from Richard Murray (Addgene plasmid # 227647 ; http://n2t.net/addgene:227647 ; RRID:Addgene_227647)
